>Addgene plasmid #211495 | AAVS1-iSAM | depositor full sequence | sequence record 412591 | AAVS1-iSAM sequence 15822 bps
GTGGCACTTTTCGGGGAAATGTGCGCGGAACCCCTATTTGTTTATTTTTCTAAATACATTCAAATATGTA
TCCGCTCATGAGACAATAACCCTGATAAATGCTTCAATAATATTGAAAAAGGAAGAGTATGAGTATTCAA
CATTTCCGTGTCGCCCTTATTCCCTTTTTTGCGGCATTTTGCCTTCCTGTTTTTGCTCACCCAGAAACGC
TGGTGAAAGTAAAAGATGCTGAAGATCAGTTGGGTGCACGAGTGGGTTACATCGAACTGGATCTCAACAG
CGGTAAGATCCTTGAGAGTTTTCGCCCCGAAGAACGTTTTCCAATGATGAGCACTTTTAAAGTTCTGCTA
TGTGGCGCGGTATTATCCCGTATTGACGCCGGGCAAGAGCAACTCGGTCGCCGCATACACTATTCTCAGA
ATGACTTGGTTGAGTACTCACCAGTCACAGAAAAGCATCTTACGGATGGCATGACAGTAAGAGAATTATG
CAGTGCTGCCATAACCATGAGTGATAACACTGCGGCCAACTTACTTCTGACAACGATCGGAGGACCGAAG
GAGCTAACCGCTTTTTTGCACAACATGGGGGATCATGTAACTCGCCTTGATCGTTGGGAACCGGAGCTGA
ATGAAGCCATACCAAACGACGAGCGTGACACCACGATGCCTGTAGCAATGGCAACAACGTTGCGCAAACT
ATTAACTGGCGAACTACTTACTCTAGCTTCCCGGCAACAATTAATAGACTGGATGGAGGCGGATAAAGTT
GCAGGACCACTTCTGCGCTCGGCCCTTCCGGCTGGCTGGTTTATTGCTGATAAATCTGGAGCCGGTGAGC
GTGGGTCTCGCGGTATCATTGCAGCACTGGGGCCAGATGGTAAGCCCTCCCGTATCGTAGTTATCTACAC
GACGGGGAGTCAGGCAACTATGGATGAACGAAATAGACAGATCGCTGAGATAGGTGCCTCACTGATTAAG
CATTGGTAACTGTCAGACCAAGTTTACTCATATATACTTTAGATTGATTTAAAACTTCATTTTTAATTTA
AAAGGATCTAGGTGAAGATCCTTTTTGATAATCTCATGACCAAAATCCCTTAACGTGAGTTTTCGTTCCA
CTGAGCGTCAGACCCCGTAGAAAAGATCAAAGGATCTTCTTGAGATCCTTTTTTTCTGCGCGTAATCTGC
TGCTTGCAAACAAAAAAACCACCGCTACCAGCGGTGGTTTGTTTGCCGGATCAAGAGCTACCAACTCTTT
TTCCGAAGGTAACTGGCTTCAGCAGAGCGCAGATACCAAATACTGTCCTTCTAGTGTAGCCGTAGTTAGG
CCACCACTTCAAGAACTCTGTAGCACCGCCTACATACCTCGCTCTGCTAATCCTGTTACCAGTGGCTGCT
GCCAGTGGCGATAAGTCGTGTCTTACCGGGTTGGACTCAAGACGATAGTTACCGGATAAGGCGCAGCGGT
CGGGCTGAACGGGGGGTTCGTGCACACAGCCCAGCTTGGAGCGAACGACCTACACCGAACTGAGATACCT
ACAGCGTGAGCTATGAGAAAGCGCCACGCTTCCCGAAGGGAGAAAGGCGGACAGGTATCCGGTAAGCGGC
AGGGTCGGAACAGGAGAGCGCACGAGGGAGCTTCCAGGGGGAAACGCCTGGTATCTTTATAGTCCTGTCG
GGTTTCGCCACCTCTGACTTGAGCGTCGATTTTTGTGATGCTCGTCAGGGGGGCGGAGCCTATGGAAAAA
CGCCAGCAACGCGGCCTTTTTACGGTTCCTGGCCTTTTGCTGGCCTTTTGCTCACATGTTCTTTCCTGCG
TTATCCCCTGATTCTGTGGATAACCGTATTACCGCCTTTGAGTGAGCTGATACCGCTCGCCGCAGCCGAA
CGACCGAGCGCAGCGAGTCAGTGAGCGAGGAAGCGGAAGAGCGCCCAATACGCAAACCGCCTCTCCCCGC
GCGTTGGCCGATTCATTAATGCAGCTGGCACGACAGGTTTCCCGACTGGAAAGCGGGCAGTGAGCGCAAC
GCAATTAATGTGAGTTAGCTCACTCATTAGGCACCCCAGGCTTTACACTTTATGCTTCCGGCTCGTATGT
TGTGTGGAATTGTGAGCGGATAACAATTTCACACAGGAAACAGCTATGACCATGATTACGCCAAGCGCGC
AATTAACCCTCACTAAAGGGAACAAAAGCTGGAGCTCCACCGCGGTGGAGAGCAGAGCCAGGAACCCCTG
TAGGGAAGGGGCAGGAGAGCCAGGGGCATGAGATGGTGGACGAGGAAGGGGGACAGGGAAGCCTGAGCGC
CTCTCCTGGGCTTGCCAAGGACTCAAACCCAGAAGCCCAGAGCAGGGCCTTAGGGAAGCGGGACCCTGCT
CTGGGCGGAGGAATATGTCCCAGATAGCACTGGGGACTCTTTAAGGAAAGAAGGATGGAGAAAGAGAAAG
GGAGTAGAGGCGGCCACGACCTGGTGAACACCTAGGACGCACCATTCTCACAAAGGGAGTTTTCCACACG
GACACCCCCCTCCTCACCACAGCCCTGCCAGGACGGGGCTGGCTACTGGCCTTATCTCACAGGTAAAACT
GACGCACGGAGGAACAATATAAATTGGGGACTAGAAAGGTGAAGAGCCAAAGTTAGAACTCAGGACCAAC
TTATTCTGATTTTGTTTTTCCAAACTGCTTCTCCTCTTGGGAAGTGTAAGGAAGCTGCAGCACCAGGATC
AGTGAAACGCACCAGACAGCCGCGTCAGAGCAGCTCAGGTTCTGGGAGAGGGTAGCGCAGGGTGGCCACT
GAGAACCGGGCAGGTCACGCATCCCCCCCTTCCCTCCCACCCCCTGCCAAGCTCTCCCTCCCAGGATCCT
CTCTGGCTCCATCGTAAGCAAACCTTAGAGGTTCTGGCAAGGAGAGAGATGGCTCCAGGAAATGGGGGTG
TGTCACCAGATAAGGAATCTGCCTAACAGGAGGTGGGGGTTAGACCCAATATCAGGAGACTAGGAAGGAG
GAGGCCTAAGGATGGGGCTTTTCTGTCACCAATCCTGTCCCTAGTAGCGGCCGGCCAGCTTTCCAGTTTA
TCGATGAGGCCCTTTCGTCTTCACTCGAGTTTACTCCCTATCAGTGATAGAGAACGTATGAAGAGTTTAC
TCCCTATCAGTGATAGAGAACGTATGCAGACTTTACTCCCTATCAGTGATAGAGAACGTATAAGGAGTTT
ACTCCCTATCAGTGATAGAGAACGTATGACCAGTTTACTCCCTATCAGTGATAGAGAACGTATCTACAGT
TTACTCCCTATCAGTGATAGAGAACGTATATCCAGTTTACTCCCTATCAGTGATAGAGAACGTATGTCGA
GGTAGGCGTGTACGGTGGGCGCCTATAAAAGCAGAGCTCGTTTAGTGAACCGTCAGATCGCCTGGAGCAA
TTCCACAACACTTTTGTCTTATACTTGGATCACTAGGGCCGCTAGCTCTAGAGAGCGTCGAATTGTCGAC
GGCCACCATGAGCCCCAAGAAGAAGAGAAAGGTGGAGGCCAGCGACAAGAAGTACAGCATCGGCCTGGCC
ATCGGCACCAACTCTGTGGGCTGGGCCGTGATCACCGACGAGTACAAGGTGCCCAGCAAGAAATTCAAGG
TGCTGGGCAACACCGACCGGCACAGCATCAAGAAGAACCTGATCGGAGCCCTGCTGTTCGACAGCGGCGA
AACAGCCGAGGCCACCCGGCTGAAGAGAACCGCCAGAAGAAGATACACCAGACGGAAGAACCGGATCTGC
TATCTGCAAGAGATCTTCAGCAACGAGATGGCCAAGGTGGACGACAGCTTCTTCCACAGACTGGAAGAGT
CCTTCCTGGTGGAAGAGGATAAGAAGCACGAGCGGCACCCCATCTTCGGCAACATCGTGGACGAGGTGGC
CTACCACGAGAAGTACCCCACCATCTACCACCTGAGAAAGAAACTGGTGGACAGCACCGACAAGGCCGAC
CTGCGGCTGATCTATCTGGCCCTGGCCCACATGATCAAGTTCCGGGGCCACTTCCTGATCGAGGGCGACC
TGAACCCCGACAACAGCGACGTGGACAAGCTGTTCATCCAGCTGGTGCAGACCTACAACCAGCTGTTCGA
GGAAAACCCCATCAACGCCAGCGGCGTGGACGCCAAGGCCATCCTGTCTGCCAGACTGAGCAAGAGCAGA
CGGCTGGAAAATCTGATCGCCCAGCTGCCCGGCGAGAAGAAGAATGGCCTGTTCGGCAACCTGATTGCCC
TGAGCCTGGGCCTGACCCCCAACTTCAAGAGCAACTTCGACCTGGCCGAGGATGCCAAACTGCAGCTGAG
CAAGGACACCTACGACGACGACCTGGACAACCTGCTGGCCCAGATCGGCGACCAGTACGCCGACCTGTTT
CTGGCCGCCAAGAACCTGTCCGACGCCATCCTGCTGAGCGACATCCTGAGAGTGAACACCGAGATCACCA
AGGCCCCCCTGAGCGCCTCTATGATCAAGAGATACGACGAGCACCACCAGGACCTGACCCTGCTGAAAGC
TCTCGTGCGGCAGCAGCTGCCTGAGAAGTACAAAGAGATTTTCTTCGACCAGAGCAAGAACGGCTACGCC
GGCTACATTGACGGCGGAGCCAGCCAGGAAGAGTTCTACAAGTTCATCAAGCCCATCCTGGAAAAGATGG
ACGGCACCGAGGAACTGCTCGTGAAGCTGAACAGAGAGGACCTGCTGCGGAAGCAGCGGACCTTCGACAA
CGGCAGCATCCCCCACCAGATCCACCTGGGAGAGCTGCACGCCATTCTGCGGCGGCAGGAAGATTTTTAC
CCATTCCTGAAGGACAACCGGGAAAAGATCGAGAAGATCCTGACCTTCCGCATCCCCTACTACGTGGGCC
CTCTGGCCAGGGGAAACAGCAGATTCGCCTGGATGACCAGAAAGAGCGAGGAAACCATCACCCCCTGGAA
CTTCGAGGAAGTGGTGGACAAGGGCGCTTCCGCCCAGAGCTTCATCGAGCGGATGACCAACTTCGATAAG
AACCTGCCCAACGAGAAGGTGCTGCCCAAGCACAGCCTGCTGTACGAGTACTTCACCGTGTATAACGAGC
TGACCAAAGTGAAATACGTGACCGAGGGAATGAGAAAGCCCGCCTTCCTGAGCGGCGAGCAGAAAAAGGC
CATCGTGGACCTGCTGTTCAAGACCAACCGGAAAGTGACCGTGAAGCAGCTGAAAGAGGACTACTTCAAG
AAAATCGAGTGCTTCGACTCCGTGGAAATCTCCGGCGTGGAAGATCGGTTCAACGCCTCCCTGGGCACAT
ACCACGATCTGCTGAAAATTATCAAGGACAAGGACTTCCTGGACAATGAGGAAAACGAGGACATTCTGGA
AGATATCGTGCTGACCCTGACACTGTTTGAGGACAGAGAGATGATCGAGGAACGGCTGAAAACCTATGCC
CACCTGTTCGACGACAAAGTGATGAAGCAGCTGAAGCGGCGGAGATACACCGGCTGGGGCAGGCTGAGCC
GGAAGCTGATCAACGGCATCCGGGACAAGCAGTCCGGCAAGACAATCCTGGATTTCCTGAAGTCCGACGG
CTTCGCCAACAGAAACTTCATGCAGCTGATCCACGACGACAGCCTGACCTTTAAAGAGGACATCCAGAAA
GCCCAGGTGTCCGGCCAGGGCGATAGCCTGCACGAGCACATTGCCAATCTGGCCGGCAGCCCCGCCATTA
AGAAGGGCATCCTGCAGACAGTGAAGGTGGTGGACGAGCTCGTGAAAGTGATGGGCCGGCACAAGCCCGA
GAACATCGTGATCGAAATGGCCAGAGAGAACCAGACCACCCAGAAGGGACAGAAGAACAGCCGCGAGAGA
ATGAAGCGGATCGAAGAGGGCATCAAAGAGCTGGGCAGCCAGATCCTGAAAGAACACCCCGTGGAAAACA
CCCAGCTGCAGAACGAGAAGCTGTACCTGTACTACCTGCAGAATGGGCGGGATATGTACGTGGACCAGGA
ACTGGACATCAACCGGCTGTCCGACTACGATGTGGACGCTATCGTGCCTCAGAGCTTTCTGAAGGACGAC
TCCATCGACAACAAGGTGCTGACCAGAAGCGACAAGAACCGGGGCAAGAGCGACAACGTGCCCTCCGAAG
AGGTCGTGAAGAAGATGAAGAACTACTGGCGGCAGCTGCTGAACGCCAAGCTGATTACCCAGAGAAAGTT
CGACAATCTGACCAAGGCCGAGAGAGGCGGCCTGAGCGAACTGGATAAGGCCGGCTTCATCAAGAGACAG
CTGGTGGAAACCCGGCAGATCACAAAGCACGTGGCACAGATCCTGGACTCCCGGATGAACACTAAGTACG
ACGAGAATGACAAGCTGATCCGGGAAGTGAAAGTGATCACCCTGAAGTCCAAGCTGGTGTCCGATTTCCG
GAAGGATTTCCAGTTTTACAAAGTGCGCGAGATCAACAACTACCACCACGCCCACGACGCCTACCTGAAC
GCCGTCGTGGGAACCGCCCTGATCAAAAAGTACCCTAAGCTGGAAAGCGAGTTCGTGTACGGCGACTACA
AGGTGTACGACGTGCGGAAGATGATCGCCAAGAGCGAGCAGGAAATCGGCAAGGCTACCGCCAAGTACTT
CTTCTACAGCAACATCATGAACTTTTTCAAGACCGAGATTACCCTGGCCAACGGCGAGATCCGGAAGCGG
CCTCTGATCGAGACAAACGGCGAAACCGGGGAGATCGTGTGGGATAAGGGCCGGGATTTTGCCACCGTGC
GGAAAGTGCTGAGCATGCCCCAAGTGAATATCGTGAAAAAGACCGAGGTGCAGACAGGCGGCTTCAGCAA
AGAGTCTATCCTGCCCAAGAGGAACAGCGATAAGCTGATCGCCAGAAAGAAGGACTGGGACCCTAAGAAG
TACGGCGGCTTCGACAGCCCCACCGTGGCCTATTCTGTGCTGGTGGTGGCCAAAGTGGAAAAGGGCAAGT
CCAAGAAACTGAAGAGTGTGAAAGAGCTGCTGGGGATCACCATCATGGAAAGAAGCAGCTTCGAGAAGAA
TCCCATCGACTTTCTGGAAGCCAAGGGCTACAAAGAAGTGAAAAAGGACCTGATCATCAAGCTGCCTAAG
TACTCCCTGTTCGAGCTGGAAAACGGCCGGAAGAGAATGCTGGCCTCTGCCGGCGAACTGCAGAAGGGAA
ACGAACTGGCCCTGCCCTCCAAATATGTGAACTTCCTGTACCTGGCCAGCCACTATGAGAAGCTGAAGGG
CTCCCCCGAGGATAATGAGCAGAAACAGCTGTTTGTGGAACAGCACAAGCACTACCTGGACGAGATCATC
GAGCAGATCAGCGAGTTCTCCAAGAGAGTGATCCTGGCCGACGCTAATCTGGACAAAGTGCTGTCCGCCT
ACAACAAGCACCGGGATAAGCCCATCAGAGAGCAGGCCGAGAATATCATCCACCTGTTTACCCTGACCAA
TCTGGGAGCCCCTGCCGCCTTCAAGTACTTTGACACCACCATCGACCGGAAGAGGTACACCAGCACCAAA
GAGGTGCTGGACGCCACCCTGATCCACCAGAGCATCACCGGCCTGTACGAGACACGGATCGACCTGTCTC
AGCTGGGAGGCGACAGCGCTGGAGGAGGTGGAAGCGGAGGAGGAGGAAGCGGAGGAGGAGGTAGCGGACC
TAAGAAAAAGAGGAAGGTGGCGGCCGCTGGATCCGGACGGGCTGACGCATTGGACGATTTTGATCTGGAT
ATGCTGGGAAGTGACGCCCTCGATGATTTTGACCTTGACATGCTTGGTTCGGATGCCCTTGATGACTTTG
ACCTCGACATGCTCGGCAGTGACGCCCTTGATGATTTCGACCTGGACATGCTGATTAACGGAGGAAGCGG
AGCTACTAACTTCAGCCTGCTGAAGCAGGCTGGAGACGTGGAGGAGAACCCTGGACCTGGAAGCGGAATG
GCTTCAAACTTTACTCAGTTCGTGCTCGTGGACAATGGTGGGACAGGGGATGTGACAGTGGCTCCTTCTA
ATTTCGCTAATGGGGTGGCAGAGTGGATCAGCTCCAACTCACGGAGCCAGGCCTACAAGGTGACATGCAG
CGTCAGGCAGTCTAGTGCCCAGAAGAGAAAGTATACCATCAAGGTGGAGGTCCCCAAAGTGGCTACCCAG
ACAGTGGGCGGAGTCGAACTGCCTGTCGCCGCTTGGAGGTCCTACCTGAACATGGAGCTCACTATCCCAA
TTTTCGCTACCAATTCTGACTGTGAACTCATCGTGAAGGCAATGCAGGGGCTCCTCAAAGACGGTAATCC
TATCCCTTCCGCCATCGCCGCTAACTCAGGTATCTACAGCGCTGGAGGAGGTGGAAGCGGAGGAGGAGGA
AGCGGAGGAGGAGGTAGCGGACCTAAGAAAAAGAGGAAGGTGGCGGCCGCTGGATCCCCTTCAGGGCAGA
TCAGCAACCAGGCCCTGGCTCTGGCCCCTAGCTCCGCTCCAGTGCTGGCCCAGACTATGGTGCCCTCTAG
TGCTATGGTGCCTCTGGCCCAGCCACCTGCTCCAGCCCCTGTGCTGACCCCAGGACCACCCCAGTCACTG
AGCGCTCCAGTGCCCAAGTCTACACAGGCCGGCGAGGGGACTCTGAGTGAAGCTCTGCTGCACCTGCAGT
TCGACGCTGATGAGGACCTGGGAGCTCTGCTGGGGAACAGCACCGATCCCGGAGTGTTCACAGATCTGGC
CTCCGTGGACAACTCTGAGTTTCAGCAGCTGCTGAATCAGGGCGTGTCCATGTCTCATAGTACAGCCGAA
CCAATGCTGATGGAGTACCCCGAAGCCATTACCCGGCTGGTGACCGGCAGCCAGCGGCCCCCCGACCCCG
CTCCAACTCCCCTGGGAACCAGCGGCCTGCCTAATGGGCTGTCCGGAGATGAGGACTTCTCAAGCATCGC
TGATATGGACTTTAGTGCCCTGCTGTCACAGATTTCCTCTAGTGGGCAGGGAGGAGGTGGAAGCGGCTTC
AGCGTGGACACCAGTGCCCTGCTGGACCTGTTCAGCCCCTCGGTGACCGTGCCCGACATGAGCCTGCCTG
ACCTTGACAGCAGCCTGGCCAGTATCCAAGAGCTCCTGTCTCCCCAGGAGCCCCCCAGGCCTCCCGAGGC
AGAGAACAGCAGCCCGGATTCAGGGAAGCAGCTGGTGCACTACACAGCGCAGCCGCTGTTCCTGCTGGAC
CCCGGCTCCGTGGACACCGGGAGCAACGACCTGCCGGTGCTGTTTGAGCTGGGAGAGGGCTCCTACTTCT
CCGAAGGGGACGGCTTCGCCGAGGACCCCACCATCTCCCTGCTGACAGGCTCGGAGCCTCCCAAAGCCAA
GGACCCCACTGTCTCCGCTAGCGGCAGTGGAGAGGGCAGAGGAAGTCTGCTAACATGCGGTGACGTCGAG
GAGAATCCTGGCCCAATGGTGAGCAAGGGCGAGGAGGATAACATGGCCATCATCAAGGAGTTCATGCGCT
TCAAGGTGCACATGGAGGGCTCCGTGAACGGCCACGAGTTCGAGATCGAGGGCGAGGGCGAGGGCCGCCC
CTACGAGGGCACCCAGACCGCCAAGCTGAAGGTGACCAAGGGTGGCCCCCTGCCCTTCGCCTGGGACATC
CTGTCCCCTCAGTTCATGTACGGCTCCAAGGCCTACGTGAAGCACCCCGCCGACATCCCCGACTACTTGA
AGCTGTCCTTCCCCGAGGGCTTCAAGTGGGAGCGCGTGATGAACTTCGAGGACGGCGGCGTGGTGACCGT
GACCCAGGACTCCTCCCTGCAGGACGGCGAGTTCATCTACAAGGTGAAGCTGCGCGGCACCAACTTCCCC
TCCGACGGCCCCGTAATGCAGAAGAAAACCATGGGCTGGGAGGCCTCCTCCGAGCGGATGTACCCCGAGG
ACGGCGCCCTGAAGGGCGAGATCAAGCAGAGGCTGAAGCTGAAGGACGGCGGCCACTACGACGCTGAGGT
CAAGACCACCTACAAGGCCAAGAAGCCCGTGCAGCTGCCCGGCGCCTACAACGTCAACATCAAGTTGGAC
ATCACCTCCCACAACGAGGACTACACCATCGTGGAACAGTACGAACGCGCCGAGGGCCGCCACTCCACCG
GCGGCATGGACGAGCTGTACAAGTAGTGATAAAAGCGGCCGCAATAAAATATCTTTATTTTCATTACATC
TGTGTGTTGGTTTTTTGTGTGCCCGAGCTTCCTCGCTCACTTAATTAAGGCGCGCCTGTCATTCTAAATC
TCTCTTTCAGCCTAAAGCTTTTTCCCCGTATCCCCCCAGGTGTCTGCAGGCTCAAAGAGCAGCGAGAAGC
GTTCAGAGGAAAGCGATCCCGTGCCACCTTCCCCGTGCCCGGGCTGTCCCCGCACGCTGCCGGCTCGGGG
ATGCGGGGGGAGCGCCGGACCGGAGCGGAGCCCCGGGCGGCTCGCTGCTGCCCCCTAGCGGGGGAGGGAC
GTAATTACATCCCTGGGGGCTTTGGGAGGGGGCTGTCCCCGTGAGCTCCCAGGCGCGCCTGTCATTCTAA
ATCTCTCTTTCAGCCTAAAGCTTTTTCCCCGTATCCCCCCAGGTGTCTGCAGGCTCAAAGAGCAGCGAGA
AGCGTTCAGAGGAAAGCGATCCCGTGCCACCTTCCCCGTGCCCGGGCTGTCCCCGCACGCTGCCGGCTCG
GGGATGCGGGGGGAGCGCCGGACCGGAGCGGAGCCCCGGGCGGCTCGCTGCTGCCCCCTAGCGGGGGAGG
GACGTAATTACATCCCTGGGGGCTTTGGGGGGGGGCTGTCCCCGTGAGCTCCCAGGCGCGCCTTAATTAA
TGACGTCGACTCGCTGCGCTCGGTATTTAACTTGTTTATTGCAGCTTATAATGGTTACAAATAAAGCAAT
AGCATCACAAATTTCACAAATAAAGCATTTTTTTCACTGCATTCTAGTTGTGGTTTGTCCAAACTCATCA
ATGTATCTTATCATGTCTGGATCCTTACTTAGTTACCCGGGGAGCATGTCAAGGTCAAAATCGTCAAGAG
CGTCAGCAGGCAGCATATCAAGGTCAAAGTCGTCAAGGGCATCGGCTGGGAGCATGTCTAAGTCAAAATC
GTCAAGGGCGTCGGTCGGCCCGCCGCTTTCGCACTTTAGCTGTTTCTCCAGGCCACATATGATTAGTTCC
AGGCCGAAAAGGAAGGCAGGTTCGGCTCCCTGCCGGTCGAACAGCTCAATTGCTTGTTTCAGAAGTGGGG
GCATAGAATCGGTGGTAGGTGTCTCTCTTTCCTCTTTTGCTACTTGATGCTCCTGTTCCTCCAATACGCA
GCCCAGTGTAAAGTGGCCCACGGCGGACAGAGCGTACAGTGCGTTCTCCAGGGAGAAGCCTTGCTGACAC
AGGAACGCGAGCTGATTTTCCAGGGTTTCGTACTGTTTCTCTGTTGGGCGGGTGCCGAGATGCACTTTAG
CCCCGTCGCGATGTGAGAGGAGAGCACAGCGGTATGACTTGGCGTTGTTCCGCAGAAAGTCTTGCCATGA
CTCGCCTTCCAGGGGGCAGGAGTGGGTATGATGCCTGTCCAGCATCTCGATTGGCAGGGCATCGAGCAGG
GCCCGCTTGTTCTTCACGTGCCAGTACAGGGTAGGCTGCTCAACTCCCAGCTTTTGAGCGAGTTTCCTTG
TCGTCAGGCCTTCGATACCGACTCCATTGAGTAATTCCAGAGCAGAGTTTATGACTTTGCTCTTGTCCAG
TCTAGACATGGTGAATTCGGGGCCGCGGAGGCTGGATCGGTCCCGGTGTCTTCTATGGAGGTCAAAACAG
CGTGGATGGCGTCTCCAGGCGATCTGACGGTTCACTAAACGAGCTCTCACGACACCTGAAATGGAAGAAA
AAAACTTTGAACCACTGTCTGAGGCTTGAGAATGAACCAAGATCCAAACTCAAAAAGGGCAAATTCCAAG
GAGAATTACATCAAGTGCCAAGCTGGCCTAACTTCAGTCTCCACCCACTCAGTGTGGGGAAACTCCATCG
CATAAAACCCCTCCCCCCAACCTAAAGACGACGTACTCCAAAAGCTCGAGAACTAATCGAGGTGCCTGGA
CGGCGCCCGGTACTCCGTGGAGTCACATGAAGCGACGGCTGAGGACGGAAAGGCCCTTTTCCTTTGTGTG
GGTGACTCACCCGCCCGCTCTCCCGAGCGCCGCGTCCTCCATTTTGAGCTCCCTGCAGCAGGGCCGGGAA
GCGGCCATCTTTCCGCTCACGCAACTGGTGCCGACCGGGCCAGCCTTGCCGCCCAGGGCGGGGCGATACA
CGGCGGCGCGAGGCCAGGCACCAGAGCAGGCCGGCCAGCTTGAGACTACCCCCGTCCGATTCTCGGTGGC
CGCGCTCGCAGGCCCCGCCTCGCCGAACATGTGCGCTGGGACGCACGGGCCCCGTCGCCGCCCGCGGCCC
CAAAAACCGAAATACCAGTGTGCAGATCTTGGCCCGCATTTACAAGACTATCTTGCCAGAAAAAAAGCGT
CGCAGCAGGTCATCAAAAATTTTAAATGGCTAGAGACTTATCGAAAGCAGCGAGACAGGCGCGAAGGTGC
CACCAGATTCGCACGCGGCGGCCCCAGCGCCCAAGCCAGGCCTCAACTCAAGCACGAGGCGAAGGGGCTC
CTTAAGCGCAAGGCCTCGAACTCTCCCACCCACTTCCAACCCGAAGCTCGGGATCAAGAATCACGTACTG
CAGCCAGGGGCGTGGAAGTAATTCAAGGCACGCAAGGGCCATAACCCGTAAAGAGGCCAGGCCCGCGGGA
ACCACACACGGCACTTACCTGTGTTCTGGCGGCAAACCCGTTGCGAAAAAGAACGTTCACGGCGACTACT
GCACTTATATACGGTTCTCCCCCACCCTCGGGAAAAAGGCGGAGCCAGTACACGACATCACTTTCCCAGT
TTACCCCGCGCCACCTTCTCTAGGCACCGGTTCAATTGCCGACCCCTCCCCCCAACTTCTCGGGGACTGT
GGGCGATGTGCGCTCTGCCCACTGACGGGCACCGGAGCCTCACGCATGCTCTTCTCCACCTCAGTGATGA
CGAGAGCGGGCGGGTGAGGGGGCGGGAACGCAGCGATCTCTGGGTTCTACGTTAGTGGGAGTTTAACGAC
GGTCCCTGGGATTCCCCAAGGCAGGGGCGAGTCCTTTTGTATGAATTACTCGATATCATGAGAATTCTAG
CACCGGTTGCTATTGTCTTCCCAATCCTCCCCCTTGCTGTCCTGCCCCACCCCACCCCCCAGAATAGAAT
GACACCTACTCAGACAATGCGATGCAATTTCCTCATTTTATTAGGAAAGGACAGTGGGAGTGGCACCTTC
CAGGGTCAAGGAAGGCACGGGGGAGGGGCAAACAACAGATGGCTGGCAACTAGAAGGCACAGTCGAGGCT
GATCAGCGGGTTTTCAGAAGAACTCGTCAAGAAGGCGATAGAAGGCGATGCGCTGCGAATCGGGAGCGGC
GATACCGTAAAGCACGAGGAAGCGGTCAGCCCATTCGCCGCCAAGCTCTTCAGCAATATCACGGGTAGCC
AACGCTATGTCCTGATAGCGGTCCGCCACACCCAGCCGGCCACAGTCGATGAATCCAGAAAAGCGGCCAT
TTTCCACCATGATATTCGGCAAGCAGGCATCGCCATGGGTCACGACGAGATCCTCGCCGTCGGGCATGCG
CGCCTTGAGCCTGGCGAACAGTTCGGCTGGCGCGAGCCCCTGATGCTCTTCGTCCAGATCATCCTGATCG
ACAAGACCGGCTTCCATCCGAGTACGTGCTCGCTCGATGCGATGTTTCGCTTGGTGGTCGAATGGGCAGG
TAGCCGGATCAAGCGTATGCAGCCGCCGCATTGCATCAGCCATGATGGATACTTTCTCGGCAGGAGCAAG
GTGAGATGACAGGAGATCCTGCCCCGGCACTTCGCCCAATAGCAGCCAGTCCCTTCCCGCTTCAGTGACA
ACGTCGAGCACAGCTGCGCAAGGAACGCCCGTCGTGGCCAGCCACGATAGCCGCGCTGCCTCGTCCTGCA
GTTCATTCAGGGCACCGGACAGGTCGGTCTTGACAAAAAGAACCGGGCGCCCCTGCGCTGACAGCCGGAA
CACGGCGGCATCAGAGCAGCCGATTGTCTGTTGTGCCCAGTCATAGCCGAATAGCCTCTCCACCCAAGCG
GCCGGAGAACCTGCGTGCAATCCATCTTGTTCAGCCATTTCGAGCCTAGGGCCGGGATTCTCCTCCACGT
CACCGCATGTTAGAAGACTTCCTCTGCCCTCTCCGCTGCCAGATCTCTCGAGGCCCTGTGGGAGGAAGAG
AAGAGGTCAGGCCCCACTGTGGGGTGGAGGGGACAGATAAAAGTACCCAGAACCAGAGCCACATTAACCG
GCCCTGGGAATATAAGGTGGTCCCAGCTCGGGGACACAGGATCCCTGGAGGCAGCAAACATGCTGTCCTG
AAGTGGACATAGGGGCCCGGGTTGGAGGAAGAAGACTAGCTGAGCTCTCGGACCCCTGGAAGATGCCATG
ACAGGGGGCTGGAAGAGCTAGCACAGACTAGAGAGGTAAGGGGGGTAGGGGAGCTGCCCAAATGAAAGGA
GTGAGAGGTGACCCGAATCCACAGGAGAACGGGGTGTCCAGGCAAAGAAAGCAAGAGGATGGAGAGGTGG
CTAAAGCCAGGGAGACGGGGTACTTTGGGGTTGTCCAGAAAAACGGTGATGATGCAGGCCTACAAGAAGG
GGAGGCGGGACGCAAGGGAGACATCCGTCGGAGAAGGCCATCCTAAGAAACGAGAGATGGCACAGGCCCC
AGAAGGAGAAGGAAAAGGGAACCCAGCGAGTGAAGACGGCATGGGGTTGGGTGAGGGAGGAGAGATGCCC
GGAGAGGACCCAGACACGGGGAGGATCCGCTCAGAGGACATCACGTGGTGCAGCGCCGAGAAGGAAGTGC
TCCGGAAAGAGCATCCTTGGGCAGCAACACAGCAGAGAGCAAGGGGAAGAGGGAGTGGAGGAAGACGGAA
CCTGAAGGAGGCGGCAGGGAAGGATCTGGGCCAGCCGTAGAGGTGACCCAGGCCACAAGCTGCAGACAGA
AAGCGGCACAGGCCCAGGGGAGAGAATGCTGGTCAGAGAAAGCAGGTACCCAATTCGCCCTATAGTGAGT
CGTATTACGCGCGCTCACTGGCCGTCGTTTTACAACGTCGTGACTGGGAAAACCCTGGCGTTACCCAACT
TAATCGCCTTGCAGCACATCCCCCTTTCGCCAGCTGGCGTAATAGCGAAGAGGCCCGCACCGATCGCCCT
TCCCAACAGTTGCGCAGCCTGAATGGCGAATGGG
[124 nt withheld, positions 15365-15488]
C
[91 nt withheld, positions 15490-15580]
A
[49 nt withheld, positions 15582-15630]
CCTTTGACGTTGGAGTCCACGTTCTTT
[37 nt withheld, positions 15658-15694]
ACCCTATCTCGGTCTATTCTTTTGATTTATAAGGGATTTTGCCGATTTCGGCCTATTGGTTAAAAAATGA
GCTGATTTAACAAAAATTTAACGCGAATTTTAACAAAATATTAACGCTTACAATTTAG
Features (pLannotate 1.2.2; 29 found; start..end, strand, type, name):
     24..128     +  promoter       AmpR promoter: bla
    129..989     +  CDS            AmpR: β-lactamase; bla; confers resistance to ampicillin, carbenicillin, and related antibiotics
   1160..1748    +  rep_origin     ori: high-copy-number ColE1/pMB1/pBR322/pUC origin of replication
   1931..2023    +  CDS            lacI (fragment): lac repressor; lacI; The lac repressor binds to the lac operator to inhibit transcription in E. coli. This inhibition can be relieved by adding lactose or isopropyl-β-D-thiogalactopyranoside (IPTG).
   2036..2057    +  protein_bind   CAP binding site: CAP binding activates transcription in the presence of cAMP. E. coli catabolite activator protein
   2072..2102    +  promoter       lac promoter: promoter for the E. coli lac operon
   2106..2128    +  protein_bind   lac operator (fragment): The lac repressor binds to the lac operator to inhibit transcription in E. coli. This inhibition can be relieved by adding lactose or isopropyl-β-D-thiogalactopyranoside (IPTG). lac repressor encoded by lacI
   2171..2189    +  promoter       T3 promoter: promoter for bacteriophage T3 RNA polymerase
   2219..3055    -  misc_feature   HA-R: right homology arm from the adeno-associated virus integration site (AAVS1) within intron 1 of the human PPP1R12C gene
   3107..3456    +  promoter       TRE3GV promoter: 3rd-generation Tet-responsive promoter that can be activated by binding of Tet-On® 3G, optimized for retroviral and lentiviral vectors
   3544..7644    +  CDS            Cas9: Cas9 (Csn1) endonuclease from the Streptococcus pyogenes Type II CRISPR/Cas system generates RNA-guided double strand breaks in DNA
   7978..8367    +  CDS            CAPSD_BPMS2: Experimental evidence at protein level: Swiss-Prot protein existence level 1. Acts as a translational repressor of viral replicase synthesis late in infection. This latter function is the result of capsid protein interaction with an RNA hairpin which contains the replicase ribosome-binding site. From Escherichia phage MS2 (Bacteriophage MS2).
   8458..9000    +  CDS            Rela (fragment): TF65_MOUSE - Also known as Nfkb3. Experimental evidence at protein level: Swiss-Prot protein existence level 1. NF-kappa-B is a pleiotropic transcription factor present in almost all cell types and is the endpoint of a series of signal transduction events that are initiated by a vast array of stimuli related to many biological processes such as inflammation, immunity, differentiation, cell growth, tumorigenesis and apoptosis. NF-kappa-B is a homo- or heterodimeric complex formed by the Rel-like domain- containing proteins RELA/p65, RELB, NFKB1/p105, NFKB1/p50, REL and NFKB2/p52. The heterodime
   9025..9396    +  CDS            HSF1: C-terminal activation domain from the human heat shock transcription factor HSF1
   9466..10173   +  CDS            mCherry: mCherry is a basic (constitutively fluorescent) red fluorescent protein published in 2004, derived from Discosoma sp.. It is reported to be a very rapidly-maturing monomer with low acid sensitivity.
  10193..10241   +  polyA_signal   poly(A) signal: synthetic polyadenylation signal
  10879..11013   +  polyA_signal   SV40 poly(A) signal: SV40 polyadenylation signal
  11023..11769   -  CDS            Tet-On® 3G: modified rtTA protein that binds tightly to promoters containing the tet operator in the presence of doxycycline
  11843..11877   -  promoter       TRE3GV promoter (fragment): 3rd-generation Tet-responsive promoter that can be activated by binding of Tet-On® 3G, optimized for retroviral and lentiviral vectors
  11886..12089   -  intron         EF-1α intron A: truncated intron upstream of the start codon of human EF-1α
  12715..12828   -  intron         EF-1α intron A (fragment): intron upstream of the start codon of human EF-1α
  12829..13040   -  promoter       EF-1α core promoter: core promoter for human elongation factor EF-1α
  13321..13432   -  polyA_signal   bGH poly(A) signal: bovine growth hormone polyadenylation signal
  13454..14243   -  CDS            NeoR/KanR (fragment): aminoglycoside phosphotransferase from Tn5; aph(3')-II (or nptII); confers resistance to neomycin, kanamycin, and G418 (Geneticin®)
  14335..14360   -  misc_feature   SA: splice acceptor site
  14361..15164   -  misc_feature   HA-L: left homology arm from the adeno-associated virus integration site (AAVS1) within intron 1 of the human PPP1R12C gene
  15179..15197   -  promoter       T7 promoter: promoter for bacteriophage T7 RNA polymerase
  15205..15360   +  CDS            lacZα (fragment): LacZα fragment of β-galactosidase; lacZ fragment
  15365..15793   +  rep_origin     f1 ori (sequence partly withheld): f1 bacteriophage origin of replication; arrow indicates direction of (+) strand synthesis
