>Addgene plasmid #211495 | AAVS1-iSAM | addgene full sequence | sequence record 454077 | Addgene NGS Result
CGCGGAACCCCTATTTGTTTATTTTTCTAAATACATTCAAATATGTATCCGCTCATGAGACAATAACCCT
GATAAATGCTTCAATAATATTGAAAAAGGAAGAGTATGAGTATTCAACATTTCCGTGTCGCCCTTATTCC
CTTTTTTGCGGCATTTTGCCTTCCTGTTTTTGCTCACCCAGAAACGCTGGTGAAAGTAAAAGATGCTGAA
GATCAGTTGGGTGCACGAGTGGGTTACATCGAACTGGATCTCAACAGCGGTAAGATCCTTGAGAGTTTTC
GCCCCGAAGAACGTTTTCCAATGATGAGCACTTTTAAAGTTCTGCTATGTGGCGCGGTATTATCCCGTAT
TGACGCCGGGCAAGAGCAACTCGGTCGCCGCATACACTATTCTCAGAATGACTTGGTTGAGTACTCACCA
GTCACAGAAAAGCATCTTACGGATGGCATGACAGTAAGAGAATTATGCAGTGCTGCCATAACCATGAGTG
ATAACACTGCGGCCAACTTACTTCTGACAACGATCGGAGGACCGAAGGAGCTAACCGCTTTTTTGCACAA
CATGGGGGATCATGTAACTCGCCTTGATCGTTGGGAACCGGAGCTGAATGAAGCCATACCAAACGACGAG
CGTGACACCACGATGCCTGTAGCAATGGCAACAACGTTGCGCAAACTATTAACTGGCGAACTACTTACTC
TAGCTTCCCGGCAACAATTAATAGACTGGATGGAGGCGGATAAAGTTGCAGGACCACTTCTGCGCTCGGC
CCTTCCGGCTGGCTGGTTTATTGCTGATAAATCTGGAGCCGGTGAGCGTGGGTCTCGCGGTATCATTGCA
GCACTGGGGCCAGATGGTAAGCCCTCCCGTATCGTAGTTATCTACACGACGGGGAGTCAGGCAACTATGG
ATGAACGAAATAGACAGATCGCTGAGATAGGTGCCTCACTGATTAAGCATTGGTAACTGTCAGACCAAGT
TTACTCATATATACTTTAGATTGATTTAAAACTTCATTTTTAATTTAAAAGGATCTAGGTGAAGATCCTT
TTTGATAATCTCATGACCAAAATCCCTTAACGTGAGTTTTCGTTCCACTGAGCGTCAGACCCCGTAGAAA
AGATCAAAGGATCTTCTTGAGATCCTTTTTTTCTGCGCGTAATCTGCTGCTTGCAAACAAAAAAACCACC
GCTACCAGCGGTGGTTTGTTTGCCGGATCAAGAGCTACCAACTCTTTTTCCGAAGGTAACTGGCTTCAGC
AGAGCGCAGATACCAAATACTGTTCTTCTAGTGTAGCCGTAGTTAGGCCACCACTTCAAGAACTCTGTAG
CACCGCCTACATACCTCGCTCTGCTAATCCTGTTACCAGTGGCTGCTGCCAGTGGCGATAAGTCGTGTCT
TACCGGGTTGGACTCAAGACGATAGTTACCGGATAAGGCGCAGCGGTCGGGCTGAACGGGGGGTTCGTGC
ACACAGCCCAGCTTGGAGCGAACGACCTACACCGAACTGAGATACCTACAGCGTGAGCTATGAGAAAGCG
CCACGCTTCCCGAAGGGAGAAAGGCGGACAGGTATCCGGTAAGCGGCAGGGTCGGAACAGGAGAGCGCAC
GAGGGAGCTTCCAGGGGGAAACGCCTGGTATCTTTATAGTCCTGTCGGGTTTCGCCACCTCTGACTTGAG
CGTCGATTTTTGTGATGCTCGTCAGGGGGGCGGAGCCTATGGAAAAACGCCAGCAACGCGGCCTTTTTAC
GGTTCCTGGCCTTTTGCTGGCCTTTTGCTCACATGTTCTTTCCTGCGTTATCCCCTGATTCTGTGGATAA
CCGTATTACCGCCTTTGAGTGAGCTGATACCGCTCGCCGCAGCCGAACGACCGAGCGCAGCGAGTCAGTG
AGCGAGGAAGCGGAAGAGCGCCCAATACGCAAACCGCCTCTCCCCGCGCGTTGGCCGATTCATTAATGCA
GCTGGCACGACAGGTTTCCCGACTGGAAAGCGGGCAGTGAGCGCAACGCAATTAATGTGAGTTAGCTCAC
TCATTAGGCACCCCAGGCTTTACACTTTATGCTTCCGGCTCGTATGTTGTGTGGAATTGTGAGCGGATAA
CAATTTCACACAGGAAACAGCTATGACCATGATTACGCCAAGCGCGCAATTAACCCTCACTAAAGGGAAC
AAAAGCTGGAGCTCCACCGCGGTGGAGAGCAGAGCCAGGAACCCCTGTAGGGAAGGGGCAGGAGAGCCAG
GGGCATGAGATGGTGGACGAGGAAGGGGGACAGGGAAGCCTGAGCGCCTCTCCTGGGCTTGCCAAGGACT
CAAACCCAGAAGCCCAGAGCAGGGCCTTAGGGAAGCGGGACCCTGCTCTGGGCGGAGGAATATGTCCCAG
ATAGCACTGGGGACTCTTTAAGGAAAGAAGGATGGAGAAAGAGAAAGGGAGTAGAGGCGGCCACGACCTG
GTGAACACCTAGGACGCACCATTCTCACAAAGGGAGTTTTCCACACGGACACCCCCCTCCTCACCACAGC
CCTGCCAGGACGGGGCTGGCTACTGGCCTTATCTCACAGGTAAAACTGACGCACGGAGGAACAATATAAA
TTGGGGACTAGAAAGGTGAAGAGCCAAAGTTAGAACTCAGGACCAACTTATTCTGATTTTGTTTTTCCAA
ACTGCTTCTCCTCTTGGGAAGTGTAAGGAAGCTGCAGCACCAGGATCAGTGAAACGCACCAGACAGCCGC
GTCAGAGCAGCTCAGGTTCTGGGAGAGGGTAGCGCAGGGTGGCCACTGAGAACCGGGCAGGTCACGCATC
CCCCCCTTCCCTCCCACCCCCTGCCAAGCTCTCCCTCCCAGGATCCTCTCTGGCTCCATCGTAAGCAAAC
CTTAGAGGTTCTGGCAAGGAGAGAGATGGCTCCAGGAAATGGGGGTGTGTCACCAGATAAGGAATCTGCC
TAACAGGAGGTGGGGGTTAGACCCAATATCAGGAGACTAGGAAGGAGGAGGCCTAAGGATGGGGCTTTTC
TGTCACCAATCCTGTCCCTAGTAGCGGCCCTAGTGATCCAAGTATAAGACAAAAGTGTTGTGGAATTGCT
CCAGGCGATCTGACGGTTCACTAAACGAGCTCTGCTTTTATAGGCGCCCACCGTACACGCCTACCTCGAC
ATACGTTCTCTATCACTGATAGGGAGTAAACTGGATATACGTTCTCTATCACTGATAGGGAGTAAACTGT
AGATACGTTCTCTATCACTGATAGGGAGTAAACTGGTCATACGTTCTCTATCACTGATAGGGAGTAAACT
CCTTATACGTTCTCTATCACTGATAGGGAGTAAACTGGATATACGTTCTCTATCACTGATAGGGAGTAAA
CTGTAGATACGTTCCCTATCAGTGATAGAGAACGTATGTCGAGGTAGGCGTGTACGGTGGGCGCCTATAA
AAGCAGAGCTCGTTTAGTGAACCGTCAGATCGCCTGGAGCAATTCCACAACACTTTTGTCTTATACTTGG
ATCACTAGGGCCGCTAGCTCTAGAGAGCGTCGAATTGTCGACGGCCACCATGAGCCCCAAGAAGAAGAGA
AAGGTGGAGGCCAGCGACAAGAAGTACAGCATCGGCCTGGCCATCGGCACCAACTCTGTGGGCTGGGCCG
TGATCACCGACGAGTACAAGGTGCCCAGCAAGAAATTCAAGGTGCTGGGCAACACCGACCGGCACAGCAT
CAAGAAGAACCTGATCGGAGCCCTGCTGTTCGACAGCGGCGAAACAGCCGAGGCCACCCGGCTGAAGAGA
ACCGCCAGAAGAAGATACACCAGACGGAAGAACCGGATCTGCTATCTGCAAGAGATCTTCAGCAACGAGA
TGGCCAAGGTGGACGACAGCTTCTTCCACAGACTGGAAGAGTCCTTCCTGGTGGAAGAGGATAAGAAGCA
CGAGCGGCACCCCATCTTCGGCAACATCGTGGACGAGGTGGCCTACCACGAGAAGTACCCCACCATCTAC
CACCTGAGAAAGAAACTGGTGGACAGCACCGACAAGGCCGACCTGCGGCTGATCTATCTGGCCCTGGCCC
ACATGATCAAGTTCCGGGGCCACTTCCTGATCGAGGGCGACCTGAACCCCGACAACAGCGACGTGGACAA
GCTGTTCATCCAGCTGGTGCAGACCTACAACCAGCTGTTCGAGGAAAACCCCATCAACGCCAGCGGCGTG
GACGCCAAGGCCATCCTGTCTGCCAGACTGAGCAAGAGCAGACGGCTGGAAAATCTGATCGCCCAGCTGC
CCGGCGAGAAGAAGAATGGCCTGTTCGGCAACCTGATTGCCCTGAGCCTGGGCCTGACCCCCAACTTCAA
GAGCAACTTCGACCTGGCCGAGGATGCCAAACTGCAGCTGAGCAAGGACACCTACGACGACGACCTGGAC
AACCTGCTGGCCCAGATCGGCGACCAGTACGCCGACCTGTTTCTGGCCGCCAAGAACCTGTCCGACGCCA
TCCTGCTGAGCGACATCCTGAGAGTGAACACCGAGATCACCAAGGCCCCCCTGAGCGCCTCTATGATCAA
GAGATACGACGAGCACCACCAGGACCTGACCCTGCTGAAAGCTCTCGTGCGGCAGCAGCTGCCTGAGAAG
TACAAAGAGATTTTCTTCGACCAGAGCAAGAACGGCTACGCCGGCTACATTGACGGCGGAGCCAGCCAGG
AAGAGTTCTACAAGTTCATCAAGCCCATCCTGGAAAAGATGGACGGCACCGAGGAACTGCTCGTGAAGCT
GAACAGAGAGGACCTGCTGCGGAAGCAGCGGACCTTCGACAACGGCAGCATCCCCCACCAGATCCACCTG
GGAGAGCTGCACGCCATTCTGCGGCGGCAGGAAGATTTTTACCCATTCCTGAAGGACAACCGGGAAAAGA
TCGAGAAGATCCTGACCTTCCGCATCCCCTACTACGTGGGCCCTCTGGCCAGGGGAAACAGCAGATTCGC
CTGGATGACCAGAAAGAGCGAGGAAACCATCACCCCCTGGAACTTCGAGGAAGTGGTGGACAAGGGCGCT
TCCGCCCAGAGCTTCATCGAGCGGATGACCAACTTCGATAAGAACCTGCCCAACGAGAAGGTGCTGCCCA
AGCACAGCCTGCTGTACGAGTACTTCACCGTGTATAACGAGCTGACCAAAGTGAAATACGTGACCGAGGG
AATGAGAAAGCCCGCCTTCCTGAGCGGCGAGCAGAAAAAGGCCATCGTGGACCTGCTGTTCAAGACCAAC
CGGAAAGTGACCGTGAAGCAGCTGAAAGAGGACTACTTCAAGAAAATCGAGTGCTTCGACTCCGTGGAAA
TCTCCGGCGTGGAAGATCGGTTCAACGCCTCCCTGGGCACATACCACGATCTGCTGAAAATTATCAAGGA
CAAGGACTTCCTGGACAATGAGGAAAACGAGGACATTCTGGAAGATATCGTGCTGACCCTGACACTGTTT
GAGGACAGAGAGATGATCGAGGAACGGCTGAAAACCTATGCCCACCTGTTCGACGACAAAGTGATGAAGC
AGCTGAAGCGGCGGAGATACACCGGCTGGGGCAGGCTGAGCCGGAAGCTGATCAACGGCATCCGGGACAA
GCAGTCCGGCAAGACAATCCTGGATTTCCTGAAGTCCGACGGCTTCGCCAACAGAAACTTCATGCAGCTG
ATCCACGACGACAGCCTGACCTTTAAAGAGGACATCCAGAAAGCCCAGGTGTCCGGCCAGGGCGATAGCC
TGCACGAGCACATTGCCAATCTGGCCGGCAGCCCCGCCATTAAGAAGGGCATCCTGCAGACAGTGAAGGT
GGTGGACGAGCTCGTGAAAGTGATGGGCCGGCACAAGCCCGAGAACATCGTGATCGAAATGGCCAGAGAG
AACCAGACCACCCAGAAGGGACAGAAGAACAGCCGCGAGAGAATGAAGCGGATCGAAGAGGGCATCAAAG
AGCTGGGCAGCCAGATCCTGAAAGAACACCCCGTGGAAAACACCCAGCTGCAGAACGAGAAGCTGTACCT
GTACTACCTGCAGAATGGGCGGGATATGTACGTGGACCAGGAACTGGACATCAACCGGCTGTCCGACTAC
GATGTGGACGCTATCGTGCCTCAGAGCTTTCTGAAGGACGACTCCATCGACAACAAGGTGCTGACCAGAA
GCGACAAGAACCGGGGCAAGAGCGACAACGTGCCCTCCGAAGAGGTCGTGAAGAAGATGAAGAACTACTG
GCGGCAGCTGCTGAACGCCAAGCTGATTACCCAGAGAAAGTTCGACAATCTGACCAAGGCCGAGAGAGGC
GGCCTGAGCGAACTGGATAAGGCCGGCTTCATCAAGAGACAGCTGGTGGAAACCCGGCAGATCACAAAGC
ACGTGGCACAGATCCTGGACTCCCGGATGAACACTAAGTACGACGAGAATGACAAGCTGATCCGGGAAGT
GAAAGTGATCACCCTGAAGTCCAAGCTGGTGTCCGATTTCCGGAAGGATTTCCAGTTTTACAAAGTGCGC
GAGATCAACAACTACCACCACGCCCACGACGCCTACCTGAACGCCGTCGTGGGAACCGCCCTGATCAAAA
AGTACCCTAAGCTGGAAAGCGAGTTCGTGTACGGCGACTACAAGGTGTACGACGTGCGGAAGATGATCGC
CAAGAGCGAGCAGGAAATCGGCAAGGCTACCGCCAAGTACTTCTTCTACAGCAACATCATGAACTTTTTC
AAGACCGAGATTACCCTGGCCAACGGCGAGATCCGGAAGCGGCCTCTGATCGAGACAAACGGCGAAACCG
GGGAGATCGTGTGGGATAAGGGCCGGGATTTTGCCACCGTGCGGAAAGTGCTGAGCATGCCCCAAGTGAA
TATCGTGAAAAAGACCGAGGTGCAGACAGGCGGCTTCAGCAAAGAGTCTATCCTGCCCAAGAGGAACAGC
GATAAGCTGATCGCCAGAAAGAAGGACTGGGACCCTAAGAAGTACGGCGGCTTCGACAGCCCCACCGTGG
CCTATTCTGTGCTGGTGGTGGCCAAAGTGGAAAAGGGCAAGTCCAAGAAACTGAAGAGTGTGAAAGAGCT
GCTGGGGATCACCATCATGGAAAGAAGCAGCTTCGAGAAGAATCCCATCGACTTTCTGGAAGCCAAGGGC
TACAAAGAAGTGAAAAAGGACCTGATCATCAAGCTGCCTAAGTACTCCCTGTTCGAGCTGGAAAACGGCC
GGAAGAGAATGCTGGCCTCTGCCGGCGAACTGCAGAAGGGAAACGAACTGGCCCTGCCCTCCAAATATGT
GAACTTCCTGTACCTGGCCAGCCACTATGAGAAGCTGAAGGGCTCCCCCGAGGATAATGAGCAGAAACAG
CTGTTTGTGGAACAGCACAAGCACTACCTGGACGAGATCATCGAGCAGATCAGCGAGTTCTCCAAGAGAG
TGATCCTGGCCGACGCTAATCTGGACAAAGTGCTGTCCGCCTACAACAAGCACCGGGATAAGCCCATCAG
AGAGCAGGCCGAGAATATCATCCACCTGTTTACCCTGACCAATCTGGGAGCCCCTGCCGCCTTCAAGTAC
TTTGACACCACCATCGACCGGAAGAGGTACACCAGCACCAAAGAGGTGCTGGACGCCACCCTGATCCACC
AGAGCATCACCGGCCTGTACGAGACACGGATCGACCTGTCTCAGCTGGGAGGCGACAGCGCTGGAGGAGG
TGGAAGCGGAGGAGGAGGAAGCGGAGGAGGAGGTAGCGGACCTAAGAAAAAGAGGAAGGTGGCGGCCGCT
GGATCCGGACGGGCTGACGCATTGGACGATTTTGATCTGGATATGCTGGGAAGTGACGCCCTCGATGATT
TTGACCTTGACATGCTTGGTTCGGATGCCCTTGATGACTTTGACCTCGACATGCTCGGCAGTGACGCCCT
TGATGATTTCGACCTGGACATGCTGATTAACGGAGGAAGCGGAGCTACTAACTTCAGCCTGCTGAAGCAG
GCTGGAGACGTGGAGGAGAACCCTGGACCTGGAAGCGGAATGGCTTCAAACTTTACTCAGTTCGTGCTCG
TGGACAATGGTGGGACAGGGGATGTGACAGTGGCTCCTTCTAATTTCGCTAATGGGGTGGCAGAGTGGAT
CAGCTCCAACTCACGGAGCCAGGCCTACAAGGTGACATGCAGCGTCAGGCAGTCTAGTGCCCAGAAGAGA
AAGTATACCATCAAGGTGGAGGTCCCCAAAGTGGCTACCCAGACAGTGGGCGGAGTCGAACTGCCTGTCG
CCGCTTGGAGGTCCTACCTGAACATGGAGCTCACTATCCCAATTTTCGCTACCAATTCTGACTGTGAACT
CATCGTGAAGGCAATGCAGGGGCTCCTCAAAGACGGTAATCCTATCCCTTCCGCCATCGCCGCTAACTCA
GGTATCTACAGCGCTGGAGGAGGTGGAAGCGGAGGAGGAGGAAGCGGAGGAGGAGGTAGCGGACCTAAGA
AAAAGAGGAAGGTGGCGGCCGCTGGATCCCCTTCAGGGCAGATCAGCAACCAGGCCCTGGCTCTGGCCCC
TAGCTCCGCTCCAGTGCTGGCCCAGACTATGGTGCCCTCTAGTGCTATGGTGCCTCTGGCCCAGCCACCT
GCTCCAGCCCCTGTGCTGACCCCAGGACCACCCCAGTCACTGAGCGCTCCAGTGCCCAAGTCTACACAGG
CCGGCGAGGGGACTCTGAGTGAAGCTCTGCTGCACCTGCAGTTCGACGCTGATGAGGACCTGGGAGCTCT
GCTGGGGAACAGCACCGATCCCGGAGTGTTCACAGATCTGGCCTCCGTGGACAACTCTGAGTTTCAGCAG
CTGCTGAATCAGGGCGTGTCCATGTCTCATAGTACAGCCGAACCAATGCTGATGGAGTACCCCGAAGCCA
TTACCCGGCTGGTGACCGGCAGCCAGCGGCCCCCCGACCCCGCTCCAACTCCCCTGGGAACCAGCGGCCT
GCCTAATGGGCTGTCCGGAGATGAGGACTTCTCAAGCATCGCTGATATGGACTTTAGTGCCCTGCTGTCA
CAGATTTCCTCTAGTGGGCAGGGAGGAGGTGGAAGCGGCTTCAGCGTGGACACCAGTGCCCTGCTGGACC
TGTTCAGCCCCTCGGTGACCGTGCCCGACATGAGCCTGCCTGACCTTGACAGCAGCCTGGCCAGTATCCA
AGAGCTCCTGTCTCCCCAGGAGCCCCCCAGGCCTCCCGAGGCAGAGAACAGCAGCCCGGATTCAGGGAAG
CAGCTGGTGCACTACACAGCGCAGCCGCTGTTCCTGCTGGACCCCGGCTCCGTGGACACCGGGAGCAACG
ACCTGCCGGTGCTGTTTGAGCTGGGAGAGGGCTCCTACTTCTCCGAAGGGGACGGCTTCGCCGAGGACCC
CACCATCTCCCTGCTGACAGGCTCGGAGCCTCCCAAAGCCAAGGACCCCACTGTCTCCGCTAGCGGCAGT
GGAGAGGGCAGAGGAAGTCTGCTAACATGCGGTGACGTCGAGGAGAATCCTGGCCCAATGGTGAGCAAGG
GCGAGGAGGATAACATGGCCATCATCAAGGAGTTCATGAGCTTCAAGGTGCACATGGAGGGCTCCGTGAA
CGGCCACGAGTTCGAGATCGAGGGCGAGGGCGAGGGCCGCCCCTACGAGGGCACCCAGACCGCCAAGCTG
AAGGTGACCAAGGGTGGCCCCCTGCCCTTCGCCTGGGACATCCTGTCCCCTCAGTTCATGTACGGCTCCA
AGGCCTACGTGAAGCACCCCGCCGACATCCCCGACTACTTGAAGCTGTCCTTCCCCGAGGGCTTCAAGTG
GGAGCGCGTGATGAACTTCGAGGACGGCGGCGTGGTGACCGTGACCCAGGACTCCTCCCTGCAGGACGGC
GAGTTCATCTACAAGGTGAAGCTGCGCGGCACCAACTTCCCCTCCGACGGCCCCGTAATGCAGAAGAAAA
CCATGGGCTGGGAGGCCTCCTCCGAGCGGATGTACCCCGAGGACGGCGCCCTGAAGGGCGAGATCAAGCA
GAGGCTGAAGCTGAAGGACGGCGGCCACTACGACGCTGAGGTCAAGACCACCTACAAGGCCAAGAAGCCC
GTGCAGCTGCCCGGCGCCTACAACGTCAACATCAAGTTGGACATCACCTCCCACAACGAGGACTACACCA
TCGTGGAACAGTACGAACGCGCCGAGGGCCGCCACTCCACCGGCGGCATGGACGAGCTGTACAAGTAGTG
ATAAAAGCGGCCGCAATAAAATATCTTTATTTTCATTACATCTGTGTGTTGGTTTTTTGTGTGCCCGAGC
TTCCTCGTCGACGCTCACTTAATTAAGGCGCGCCTGTCATTCTAAATCTCTCTTTCAGCCTAAAGCTTTT
TCCCCGTATCCCCCCAGGTGTCTGCAGGCTCAAAGAGCAGCGAGAAGCGTTCAGAGGAAAGCGATCCCGT
GCCACCTTCCCCGTGCCCGGGCTGTCCCCGCACGCTGCCGGCTCGGGGATGCGGGGGGAGCGCCGGACCG
GAGCGGAGCCCCGGGCGGCTCGCTGCTGCCCCCTAGCGGGGGAGGGACGTAATTACATCCCTGGGGGCTT
TGGGAGGGGGCTGTCCCCGTGAGCTCCCAGGCGCGCCTGTCATTCTAAATCTCTCTTTCAGCCTAAAGCT
TTTTCCCCGTATCCCCCCAGGTGTCTGCAGGCTCAAAGAGCAGCGAGAAGCGTTCAGAGGAAAGCGATCC
CGTGCCACCTTCCCCGTGCCCGGGCTGTCCCCGCACGCTGCCGGCTCGGGGATGCGGGGGGAGCGCCGGA
CCGGAGCGGAGCCCCGGGCGGCTCGCTGCTGCCCCCTAGCGGGGGAGGGACGTAATTACATCCCTGGGGG
CTTTGGGGGGGGGCTGTCCCCGTGAGCTCCCAGGCGCGCCTTAATTAATGACTCGCTGCGCTCGGTATTT
AACTTGTTTATTGCAGCTTATAATGGTTACAAATAAAGCAATAGCATCACAAATTTCACAAATAAAGCAT
TTTTTTCACTGCATTCTAGTTGTGGTTTGTCCAAACTCATCAATGTATCTTATCATGTCTGGATCCTTAC
TTAGTTACCCGGGGAGCATGTCAAGGTCAAAATCGTCAAGAGCGTCAGCAGGCAGCATATCAAGGTCAAA
GTCGTCAAGGGCATCGGCTGGGAGCATGTCTAAGTCAAAATCGTCAAGGGCGTCGGTCGGCCCGCCGCTT
TCGCACTTTAGCTGTTTCTCCAGGCCACATATGATTAGTTCCAGGCCGAAAAGGAAGGCAGGTTCGGCTC
CCTGCCGGTCGAACAGCTCAATTGCTTGTTTCAGAAGTGGGGGCATAGAATCGGTGGTAGGTGTCTCTCT
TTCCTCTTTTGCTACTTGATGCTCCTGTTCCTCCAATACGCAGCCCAGTGTAAAGTGGCCCACGGCGGAC
AGAGCGTACAGTGCGTTCTCCAGGGAGAAGCCTTGCTGACACAGGAACGCGAGCTGATTTTCCAGGGTTT
CGTACTGTTTCTCTGTTGGGCGGGTGCCGAGATGCACTTTAGCCCCGTCGCGATGTGAGAGGAGAGCACA
GCGGTATGACTTGGCGTTGTTCCGCAGAAAGTCTTGCCATGACTCGCCTTCCAGGGGGCAGGAGTGGGTA
TGATGCCTGTCCAGCATCTCGATTGGCAGGGCATCGAGCAGGGCCCGCTTGTTCTTCACGTGCCAGTACA
GGGTAGGCTGCTCAACTCCCAGCTTTTGAGCGAGTTTCCTTGTCGTCAGGCCTTCGATACCGACTCCATT
GAGTAATTCCAGAGCAGAGTTTATGACTTTGCTCTTGTCCAGTCTAGACATGGTGAATTCGGGGCCGCGG
AGGCTGGATCGGTCCCGGTGTCTTCTATGGAGGTCAAAACAGCGTGGATGGCGTCTCCAGGCGATCTGAC
GGTTCACTAAACGAGCTCTCACGACACCTGAAATGGAAGAAAAAAACTTTGAACCACTGTCTGAGGCTTG
AGAATGAACCAAGATCCAAACTCAAAAAGGGCAAATTCCAAGGAGAATTACATCAAGTGCCAAGCTGGCC
TAACTTCAGTCTCCACCCACTCAGTGTGGGGAAACTCCATCGCATAAAACCCCTCCCCCCAACCTAAAGA
CGACGTACTCCAAAAGCTCGAGAACTAATCGAGGTGCCTGGACGGCGCCCGGTACTCCGTGGAGTCACAT
GAAGCGACGGCTGAGGACGGAAAGGCCCTTTTCCTTTGTGTGGGTGACTCACCCGCCCGCTCTCCCGAGC
GCCGCGTCCTCCATTTTGAGCTCCCTGCAGCAGGGCCGGGAAGCGGCCATCTTTCCGCTCACGCAACTGG
TGCCGACCGGGCCAGCCTTGCCGCCCAGGGCGGGGCGATACACGGCGGCGCGAGGCCAGGCACCAGAGCA
GGCCGGCCAGCTTGAGACTACCCCCGTCCGATTCTCGGTGGCCGCGCTCGCAGGCCCCGCCTCGCCGAAC
ATGTGCGCTGGGACGCACGGGCCCCGTCGCCGCCCGCGGCCCCAAAAACCGAAATACCAGTGTGCAGATC
TTGGCCCGCATTTACAAGACTATCTTGCCAGAAAAAAAGCGTCGCAGCAGGTCATCAAAAATTTTAAATG
GCTAGAGACTTATCGAAAGCAGCGAGACAGGCGCGAAGGTGCCACCAGATTCGCACGCGGCGGCCCCAGC
GCCCAAGCCAGGCCTCAACTCAAGCACGAGGCGAAGGGGCTCCTTAAGCGCAAGGCCTCGAACTCTCCCA
CCCACTTCCAACCCGAAGCTCGGGATCAAGAATCACGTACTGCAGCCAGGGGCGTGGAAGTAATTCAAGG
CACGCAAGGGCCATAACCCGTAAAGAGGCCAGGCCCGCGGGAACCACACACGGCACTTACCTGTGTTCTG
GCGGCAAACCCGTTGCGAAAAAGAACGTTCACGGCGACTACTGCACTTATATACGGTTCTCCCCCACCCT
CGGGAAAAAGGCGGAGCCAGTACACGACATCACTTTCCCAGTTTACCCCGCGCCACCTTCTCTAGGCACC
GGTTCAATTGCCGACCCCTCCCCCCAACTTCTCGGGGACTGTGGGCGATGTGCGCTCTGCCCACTGACGG
GCACCGGAGCCTCACGCATGCTCTTCTCCACCTCAGTGATGACGAGAGCGGGCGGGTGAGGGGGCGGGAA
CGCAGCGATCTCTGGGTTCTACGTTAGTGGGAGTTTAACGACGGTCCCTGGGATTCCCCAAGGCAGGGGC
GAGTCCTTTTGTATGAATTACTCGATATCATGAGAATTCTAGCACCGGTTGCTATTGTCTTCCCAATCCT
CCCCCTTGCTGTCCTGCCCCACCCCACCCCCCAGAATAGAATGACACCTACTCAGACAATGCGATGCAAT
TTCCTCATTTTATTAGGAAAGGACAGTGGGAGTGGCACCTTCCAGGGTCAAGGAAGGCACGGGGGAGGGG
CAAACAACAGATGGCTGGCAACTAGAAGGCACAGTCGAGGCTGATCAGCGGGTTTTCAGAAGAACTCGTC
AAGAAGGCGATAGAAGGCGATGCGCTGCGAATCGGGAGCGGCGATACCGTAAAGCACGAGGAAGCGGTCA
GCCCATTCGCCGCCAAGCTCTTCAGCAATATCACGGGTAGCCAACGCTATGTCCTGATAGCGGTCCGCCA
CACCCAGCCGGCCACAGTCGATGAATCCAGAAAAGCGGCCATTTTCCACCATGATATTCGGCAAGCAGGC
ATCGCCATGGGTCACGACGAGATCCTCGCCGTCGGGCATGCGCGCCTTGAGCCTGGCGAACAGTTCGGCT
GGCGCGAGCCCCTGATGCTCTTCGTCCAGATCATCCTGATCGACAAGACCGGCTTCCATCCGAGTACGTG
CTCGCTCGATGCGATGTTTCGCTTGGTGGTCGAATGGGCAGGTAGCCGGATCAAGCGTATGCAGCCGCCG
CATTGCATCAGCCATGATGGATACTTTCTCGGCAGGAGCAAGGTGAGATGACAGGAGATCCTGCCCCGGC
ACTTCGCCCAATAGCAGCCAGTCCCTTCCCGCTTCAGTGACAACGTCGAGCACAGCTGCGCAAGGAACGC
CCGTCGTGGCCAGCCACGATAGCCGCGCTGCCTCGTCCTGCAGTTCATTCAGGGCACCGGACAGGTCGGT
CTTGACAAAAAGAACCGGGCGCCCCTGCGCTGACAGCCGGAACACGGCGGCATCAGAGCAGCCGATTGTC
TGTTGTGCCCAGTCATAGCCGAATAGCCTCTCCACCCAAGCGGCCGGAGAACCTGCGTGCAATCCATCTT
GTTCAGCCATTTCGAGCCTAGGGCCGGGATTCTCCTCCACGTCACCGCATGTTAGAAGACTTCCTCTGCC
CTCTCCGCTGCCAGATCTCTCGAGGCCCTGTGGGAGGAAGAGAAGAGGTCAGGCCCCACTGTGGGGTGGA
GGGGACAGATAAAAGTACCCAGAACCAGAGCCACATTAACCGGCCCTGGGAATATAAGGTGGTCCCAGCT
CGGGGACACAGGATCCCTGGAGGCAGCAAACATGCTGTCCTGAAGTGGACATAGGGGCCCGGGTTGGAGG
AAGAAGACTAGCTGAGCTCTCGGACCCCTGGAAGATGCCATGACAGGGGGCTGGAAGAGCTAGCACAGAC
TAGAGAGGTAAGGGGGGTAGGGGAGCTGCCCAAATGAAAGGAGTGAGAGGTGACCCGAATCCACAGGAGA
ACGGGGTGTCCAGGCAAAGAAAGCAAGAGGATGGAGAGGTGGCTAAAGCCAGGGAGACGGGGTACTTTGG
GGTTGTCCAGAAAAACGGTGATGATGCAGGCCTACAAGAAGGGGAGGCGGGACGCAAGGGAGACATCCGT
CGGAGAAGGCCATCCTAAGAAACGAGAGATGGCACAGGCCCCAGAAGGAGAAGGAAAAGGGAACCCAGCG
AGTGAAGACGGCATGGGGTTGGGTGAGGGAGGAGAGATGCCCGGAGAGGACCCAGACACGGGGAGGATCC
GCTCAGAGGACATCACGTGGTGCAGCGCCGAGAAGGAAGTGCTCCGGAAAGAGCATCCTTGGGCAGCAAC
ACAGCAGAGAGCAAGGGGAAGAGGGAGTGGAGGAAGACGGAACCTGAAGGAGGCGGCAGGGAAGGATCTG
GGCCAGCCGTAGAGGTGACCCAGGCCACAAGCTGCAGACAGAAAGCGGCACAGGCCCAGGGGAGAGAATG
CTGGTCAGAGAAAGCAGGTACCCAATTCGCCCTATAGTGAGTCGTATTACGCGCGCTCACTGGCCGTCGT
TTTACAACGTCGTGACTGGGAAAACCCTGGCGTTACCCAACTTAATCGCCTTGCAGCACATCCCCCTTTC
GCCAGCTGGCGTAATAGCGAAGAGGCCCGCACCGATCGCCCTTCCCAACAGTTGCGCAGCCTGAATGGCG
AATGGG
[124 nt withheld, positions 15407-15530]
C
[91 nt withheld, positions 15532-15622]
A
[49 nt withheld, positions 15624-15672]
CCTTTGACGTTGGAGTCCACGTTCTTT
[37 nt withheld, positions 15700-15736]
ACCCTATCTCGGTCTATTCTTTTGATTTATAAGGGATTTTGCCGATTTCGGCCTATTGGTTAAAAAATGA
GCTGATTTAACAAAAATTTAACGCGAATTTTAACAAAATATTAACGCTTACAATTTAGGTGGCACTTTTC
GGGGAAATGTG
Features (pLannotate 1.2.2; 30 found; start..end, strand, type, name):
      1..105     +  promoter       AmpR promoter: bla
    106..966     +  CDS            AmpR: β-lactamase; bla; confers resistance to ampicillin, carbenicillin, and related antibiotics
   1137..1725    +  rep_origin     ori: high-copy-number ColE1/pMB1/pBR322/pUC origin of replication
   1908..2000    +  CDS            lacI (fragment): lac repressor; lacI; The lac repressor binds to the lac operator to inhibit transcription in E. coli. This inhibition can be relieved by adding lactose or isopropyl-β-D-thiogalactopyranoside (IPTG).
   2013..2034    +  protein_bind   CAP binding site: CAP binding activates transcription in the presence of cAMP. E. coli catabolite activator protein
   2049..2079    +  promoter       lac promoter: promoter for the E. coli lac operon
   2083..2105    +  protein_bind   lac operator (fragment): The lac repressor binds to the lac operator to inhibit transcription in E. coli. This inhibition can be relieved by adding lactose or isopropyl-β-D-thiogalactopyranoside (IPTG). lac repressor encoded by lacI
   2148..2166    +  promoter       T3 promoter: promoter for bacteriophage T3 RNA polymerase
   2196..3032    -  misc_feature   HA-R: right homology arm from the adeno-associated virus integration site (AAVS1) within intron 1 of the human PPP1R12C gene
   3050..3388    -  promoter       TRE3GV promoter: 3rd-generation Tet-responsive promoter that can be activated by binding of Tet-On® 3G, optimized for retroviral and lentiviral vectors
   3373..3498    +  promoter       TRE3GV promoter (fragment): 3rd-generation Tet-responsive promoter that can be activated by binding of Tet-On® 3G, optimized for retroviral and lentiviral vectors
   3586..7686    +  CDS            Cas9: Cas9 (Csn1) endonuclease from the Streptococcus pyogenes Type II CRISPR/Cas system generates RNA-guided double strand breaks in DNA
   8020..8409    +  CDS            CAPSD_BPMS2: Experimental evidence at protein level: Swiss-Prot protein existence level 1. Acts as a translational repressor of viral replicase synthesis late in infection. This latter function is the result of capsid protein interaction with an RNA hairpin which contains the replicase ribosome-binding site. From Escherichia phage MS2 (Bacteriophage MS2).
   8500..9042    +  CDS            Rela (fragment): TF65_MOUSE - Also known as Nfkb3. Experimental evidence at protein level: Swiss-Prot protein existence level 1. NF-kappa-B is a pleiotropic transcription factor present in almost all cell types and is the endpoint of a series of signal transduction events that are initiated by a vast array of stimuli related to many biological processes such as inflammation, immunity, differentiation, cell growth, tumorigenesis and apoptosis. NF-kappa-B is a homo- or heterodimeric complex formed by the Rel-like domain- containing proteins RELA/p65, RELB, NFKB1/p105, NFKB1/p50, REL and NFKB2/p52. The heterodime
   9067..9438    +  CDS            HSF1: C-terminal activation domain from the human heat shock transcription factor HSF1
   9508..10218   +  CDS            mCherry: monomeric derivative of DsRed fluorescent protein (Shaner et al., 2004) mammalian codon-optimized
  10235..10283   +  polyA_signal   poly(A) signal: synthetic polyadenylation signal
  10921..11055   +  polyA_signal   SV40 poly(A) signal: SV40 polyadenylation signal
  11065..11811   -  CDS            Tet-On® 3G: modified rtTA protein that binds tightly to promoters containing the tet operator in the presence of doxycycline
  11885..11919   -  promoter       TRE3GV promoter (fragment): 3rd-generation Tet-responsive promoter that can be activated by binding of Tet-On® 3G, optimized for retroviral and lentiviral vectors
  11928..12131   -  intron         EF-1α intron A: truncated intron upstream of the start codon of human EF-1α
  12757..12870   -  intron         EF-1α intron A (fragment): intron upstream of the start codon of human EF-1α
  12871..13082   -  promoter       EF-1α core promoter: core promoter for human elongation factor EF-1α
  13363..13474   -  polyA_signal   bGH poly(A) signal: bovine growth hormone polyadenylation signal
  13496..14285   -  CDS            NeoR/KanR (fragment): aminoglycoside phosphotransferase from Tn5; aph(3')-II (or nptII); confers resistance to neomycin, kanamycin, and G418 (Geneticin®)
  14377..14402   -  misc_feature   SA: splice acceptor site
  14403..15206   -  misc_feature   HA-L: left homology arm from the adeno-associated virus integration site (AAVS1) within intron 1 of the human PPP1R12C gene
  15221..15239   -  promoter       T7 promoter: promoter for bacteriophage T7 RNA polymerase
  15247..15402   +  CDS            lacZα (fragment): LacZα fragment of β-galactosidase; lacZ fragment
  15407..15835   +  rep_origin     f1 ori (sequence partly withheld): f1 bacteriophage origin of replication; arrow indicates direction of (+) strand synthesis
