[The description below was written by a language model from this plasmid's Addgene catalogue record and pLannotate feature annotations shown in this document.]
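Description:
AAVS1-iSAM is a roughly 15.8 kb donor plasmid for homology-directed knock-in at the human AAVS1 safe-harbour locus (intron 1 of PPP1R12C), carrying an all-in-one doxycycline-inducible CRISPR activation system. It is built on the pz Donor backbone, which supplies a high-copy ColE1/pUC origin, an ampicillin resistance gene, an f1 origin and remnants of a lac/lacZα cloning region with T3 and T7 promoters. Left and right AAVS1 homology arms flank the whole payload. The nuclease and guide needed to cut the AAVS1 site, and the MS2-aptamer-bearing guide RNAs that direct activation to target genes, are not annotated on this plasmid and would have to be provided separately.

Next to the left arm, a splice acceptor-T2A-NeoR cassette with a bGH polyadenylation signal has no promoter of its own. G418 resistance therefore depends on splicing into the endogenous PPP1R12C transcript, which favours correctly targeted clones. An EF-1α promoter with intron A constitutively drives the Tet-On 3G transactivator, terminated by an SV40 poly(A). In the presence of doxycycline, this protein activates a TRE3GV promoter oriented in the opposite direction. That promoter controls the UniSAM insert, recorded as SV40NLS-dCas9-VP64-MS2-SV40NLS-p65-HSF1-T2A-mCherry, so red fluorescence reports induction of the activator components. The catalogue also lists a chicken β-globin insulator, which the feature tables do not annotate.

The repository-verified sequence is slightly longer than the depositor's and shows a rearranged or partly duplicated TRE3GV region. The depositor notes that inducible expression still works in several human cell lines, including pluripotent stem cells. The associated publication used the system for gene activation in human pluripotent stem cells during the in vitro production of haematopoietic progenitors.
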