Addgene plasmid #211495: AAVS1-iSAM
Purpose: AAVS1 targeting vector containing an all-in-one DOX-inducible system for CRISPRa
Depositing lab: Antonella Fidanza & Lesley Forrester. Publication: A novel human pluripotent stem cell gene activation system identifies IGFBP2 as a mediator in the production of haematopoietic progenitors in vitro. Petazzi P, Ventura T, Luongo FP, McClafferty H, May A, Taylor HA, Shipston MJ, Romano N, Forrester LM, Menendez P, Fidanza A. Elife. 2024 Dec 23;13:RP94884. doi: 10.7554/eLife.94884. PubMed 39714446.
Backbone
  Vector backbone: pz Donor
  Total vector size (bp): 15822
  Vector type: Mammalian Expression, CRISPR, Synthetic Biology
  Selectable markers: Neomycin (select with G418)
Growth in bacteria
  Bacterial resistance: Ampicillin, 100 μg/mL
  Growth temperature: 37°C
  Growth strain: Stbl3
  Copy number: Unknown
Gene/Insert 1
  Gene/Insert name: UniSAM insert (alt name: SV40NLS- dCas9-VP64-MS2-SV40NLS-p65-HSF1-T2A-mCherry)
  Species: Synthetic
  Insert size (bp): 6669
  Promoter: TREGV promoter
  Tag / fusion protein: T2A-mCherry Tag
  Cloning method: Gibson Cloning
  Sequencing primers: 5′ NA
Gene/Insert 2
  Gene/Insert name: TET-ON (alt name: EF1a-TET-ON)
  Species: Synthetic
  Insert size (bp): 747
  Promoter: EF1a
  Cloning method: Gibson Cloning
  Sequencing primers: 5′ NA
Gene/Insert 3
  Gene/Insert name: Neo Resistance (alt name: SplicingAcceptor-T2A-NeoR)
  Species: Synthetic
  Insert size (bp): 858
  Promoter: Splicing acceptor
  Cloning method: Gibson Cloning
  Sequencing primers: 5′ NA
Gene/Insert 4
  Gene/Insert name: Insulator (alt name: chicken b-globin insulator)
  Species: Synthetic
  Insert size (bp): 574
  Promoter: NA
  Cloning method: Gibson Cloning
  Sequencing primers: 5′ NA
Terms and licenses: Academic/Nonprofit Terms; Industry Terms: Not Available to Industry
Depositor comments: Please note that the Addgene verified sequence identified differences in the TRE3GV promoter region; however, the plasmid still functions as expected and inducible expression has been tested variety of cell lines (HepG2, iPSCs, hESC, HeLa, HEK).
How to cite: AAVS1-iSAM was a gift from Antonella Fidanza & Lesley Forrester (Addgene plasmid # 211495 ; http://n2t.net/addgene:211495 ; RRID:Addgene_211495)
